>Addgene plasmid #80268 | pcDNA5 FRT/TO MycLAP-STIL ∆CC | depositor full sequence | sequence record 151034 | pcDNA5 FRT/TO MycLAP-STIL ∆CC sequence 9906 bps
GACGGATCGGGAGATCTCCCGATCCCCTATGGTGCACTCTCAGTACAATCTGCTCTGATGCCGCATAGTT
AAGCCAGTATCTGCTCCCTGCTTGTGTGTTGGAGGTCGCTGAGTAGTGCGCGAGCAAAATTTAAGCTACA
ACAAGGCAAGGCTTGACCGACAATTGCATGAAGAATCTGCTTAGGGTTAGGCGTTTTGCGCTGCTTCGCG
ATGTACGGGCCAGATATACGCGTTGACATTGATTATTGACTAGTTATTAATAGTAATCAATTACGGGGTC
ATTAGTTCATAGCCCATATATGGAGTTCCGCGTTACATAACTTACGGTAAATGGCCCGCCTGGCTGACCG
CCCAACGACCCCCGCCCATTGACGTCAATAATGACGTATGTTCCCATAGTAACGCCAATAGGGACTTTCC
ATTGACGTCAATGGGTGGAGTATTTACGGTAAACTGCCCACTTGGCAGTACATCAAGTGTATCATATGCC
AAGTACGCCCCCTATTGACGTCAATGACGGTAAATGGCCCGCCTGGCATTATGCCCAGTACATGACCTTA
TGGGACTTTCCTACTTGGCAGTACATCTACGTATTAGTCATCGCTATTACCATGGTGATGCGGTTTTGGC
AGTACATCAATGGGCGTGGATAGCGGTTTGACTCACGGGGATTTCCAAGTCTCCACCCCATTGACGTCAA
TGGGAGTTTGTTTTGGCACCAAAATCAACGGGACTTTCCAAAATGTCGTAACAACTCCGCCCCATTGACG
CAAATGGGCGGTAGGCGTGTACGGTGGGAGGTCTATATAAGCAGAGCTCTCCCTATCAGTGATAGAGATC
TCCCTATCAGTGATAGAGATCGTCGACGAGCTCGTTTAGTGAACCGTCAGATCGCCTGGAGACGCCATCC
ACGCTGTTTTGACCTCCATAGAAGACACCGGGACCGATCCAGCCTCCGGACTCTAGCGTTTAAACTTAAG
CTTGGTACCCCGGGGAATTCGGCAGATCCCGAGGTCCGACAGCGCCCGGCCCAGATCCCCACGCCTGCCA
GGAGCAAGCCGAGAGCCAGCCGGCCGGCGCACTCCGACTCCGAGCAGTCTCTGTCCTTCGACCCGAGCCC
CGCGCCCTTTCCGGGACCCCTGCCCCGCGGATGGAGCAGAAGCTCATCTCAGAAGAAGACCTCGACGTGA
GCAAGGGCGAGGAGCTGTTCACCGGGGTGGTGCCCATCCTGGTCGAGCTGGACGGCGACGTAAACGGCCA
CAAGTTCAGCGTGTCCGGCGAGGGCGAGGGCGATGCCACCTACGGCAAGCTGACCCTGAAGTTCATCTGC
ACCACCGGCAAGCTGCCCGTGCCCTGGCCCACCCTCGTGACCACCCTGACCTACGGCGTGCAGTGCTTCA
GCCGCTACCCCGACCACATGAAGCAGCACGACTTCTTCAAGTCCGCCATGCCCGAAGGCTACGTCCAGGA
GCGCACCATCTTCTTCAAGGACGACGGCAACTACAAGACCCGCGCCGAGGTGAAGTTCGAGGGCGACACC
CTGGTGAACCGCATCGAGCTGAAGGGCATCGACTTCAAGGAGGACGGCAACATCCTGGGGCACAAGCTGG
AGTACAACTACAACAGCCACAACGTCTATATCATGGCCGACAAGCAGAAGAACGGCATCAAGGTGAACTT
CAAGATCCGCCACAACATCGAGGACGGCAGCGTGCAGCTCGCCGACCACTACCAGCAGAACACCCCCATC
GGCGACGGCCCCGTGCTGCTGCCCGACAACCACTACCTGAGCACCCAGTCCGCCCTGAGCAAAGACCCCA
ACGAGAAGCGCGATCACATGGTCCTGCTGGAGTTCGTGACCGCCGCCGGGATCACTCTCGGCATGGACGA
GCTGTACAAGTCCGGAGGGGATCGGTGGAGCTCCACCGGTGGCGGACGCTCTAGAGAGAATCTTTATTTT
CAGGGCGCCGCCAAATTCAAAGAAACCGCTGCTGCTAAATTCGAACGCCAGCACATGGACAGCGGAGGTG
GATCCACTAGTCTCGAGCCTATATATCCTTTTGCACGGCCCCAGATGAATACCAGGTTTCCTTCAAGCAG
GATGGTACCTTTCCACTTTCCTCCATCAAAATGTGCACTTTGGAACCCAACGCCAACTGGAGATTTCATC
TACTTACATCTCAGTTACTACAGAAATCCAAAGCTTGTGGTGACTGAGAAGACCATCCGACTTGCTTATC
GTCATGCTAAGCAGAATAAAAAAAATTCGTCATGCTTTTTACTTGGTTCTCTGACAGCAGACGAAGATGA
AGAAGGTGTAACATTGACAGTAGATCGCTTTGATCCTGGTCGAGAAGTACCTGAATGCCTAGAAATAACC
CCTACTGCTTCTCTTCCTGGGGACTTTTTGATTCCATGCAAAGTTCATACTCAAGAACTTTGTTCAAGAG
AAATGATAGTTCACAGTGTAGATGACTTCAGTTCAGCTTTAAAGGCTCTACAGTGCCATATATGTAGCAA
AGATTCCTTGGACTGTGGTAAGCTGCTTTCCCTAAGAGTTCATATCACTTCCAGGGAGAGTTTGGACAGT
GTGGAATTTGACTTGCATTGGGCAGCAGTAACTCTAGCAAATAACTTTAAATGCACACCTGTGAAGCCCA
TCCCCATTATTCCAACAGCTCTGGCAAGAAACTTGAGCAGTAATCTGAATATTTCTCAAGTTCAAGGGAC
TTATAAATATGGATATCTTACCATGGATGAAACACGCAAATTGTTACTTTTGTTGGAATCTGATCCCAAG
GTTTATTCTCTACCATTGGTGGGAATTTGGCTGTCTGGAATTACACATATCTATAGTCCTCAGGTATGGG
CTTGCTGTTTGCGATACATATTCAATTCTTCTGTTCAAGAAAGGGTTTTTTCAGAATCTGGAAATTTCAT
CATAGTTCTCTATTCTATGACACATAAGGAACCTGAGTTTTATGAATGCTTCCCTTGTGATGGCAAGATA
CCTGACTTTCGGTTTCAGTTGCTAACCAGTAAGGAAACATTACATCTTTTCAAAAATGTTGAACCTCCTG
ACAAAAATCCAATCCGTTGTGAACTGAGCGCTGAAAGCCAAAATGCAGAAACAGAGTTTTTCAGTAAGGC
TTCCAAGAATTTTTCAATTAAGAGGTCTTCCCAAAAGTTATCTTCTGGGAAGATGCCAATACATGATCAC
GACTCTGGTGTTGAAGATGAAGATTTTTCTCCAAGACCAATTCCTAGTCCTCATCCAGTGAGTCAGAAGA
TTTCTAAGATCCAACCATCAGTTCCTGAACTTTCACTTGTGTTGGATGGCAATTTCATAGAATCAAACCC
TCTGCCTACTCCATTGGAAATGGTGAATAATGAAAATCCTCCTTTGATTAACCACTTGGAACACTTGAAG
CCATTGCAACCCCAGCTTTATGATGAGAAACACAGTCCAGAAGTTGAAGCTGGAGAGCCTTCCTTGAGAG
GAATACCAAATCAGTTAAACCAGGATAAACCAGCTCTTTTGAGACACTGCAAAGTAAGACAGCCACCTGC
CTATAAGAAAGGGAACCCCCATACCAGGAACAGTATTAAACCATCTTCTCATAATGGGCCATCTCATGAT
ATATTTGAAAAACTCCAAACCGTGTCTGCCGGAAATGTACAAAACGAAGAGTATCCTATAAGACCCTCCA
CACTTAATTCTAGGCAGTCTTCTCTTGCCCCGCAGTCCCAACCACACGATTTTGTTTTTTCACCCCATAA
TTCAGGAAGACCAATGGAACTTCAGATACCTACTCCCCCACTGCCATCTTACTGTTCCACAAACGTTTGC
AGGTGTTGTCAGCATCATAGTCATATTCAATATAGTCCGCTAAATTCTTGGCAAGGAGCAAACACAGTTG
GCTCCATTCAAGATGTCCAGTCTGAAGCCCTTCAAAAGCATTCATTATTTCACCCAAGTGGATGTCCAGC
CCTGTACTGTAATGCATTCTGTTCTTCAAGTAGTCCTATAGCCTTGAGACCTCAGGGAGATATGGGCAGT
TGTTCTCCCCACAGCAATATTGAACCATCGCCTGTGGCAAGACCGCCTTCACATATGGACTTATGTAACC
CACAGCCTTGCACAGTGTGCATGCACACACCCAAGACTGAGTCAGATAATGGAATGATGGGACTATCTCC
ATCTCTGATGCCCTGTTCCCCTAAGACAACTGCTGTTGAAGACACAGTGCAAGCTGGAAGACAAATGGAG
TTGGTTTCTGTGGAAGCACAGTCTTCCCCTGGCTTGCACATGAGAAAAGGTGTAAGCATTGCTGTGAGCA
CAGGTGCTAGCTTGTTTTGGAATGCAGCAGGTGAGGATCAAGAGCCTGACTCTCAAATGAAGCAAGATGA
TACCAAAATTTCCAGTGAGGACATGAATTTTTCTGTCGATATTAATAATGAAGTCACAAGTCTTCCAGGT
AGTGCATCTTCATTAAAAGCAGTTGATATTCCCAGTTTTGAAGAGAGCAACATTGCTGTGGAAGAAGAAT
TTAACCAGCCACTTTCTGTATCCAACTCTTCTCTAGTTGTGAGAAAAGAACCTGATGTACCTGTGTTCTT
TCCAAGTGGCCAGCTGGCAGAAAGTGTAAGCATGTGTTTACAGACTGGACCAACAGGGGGTGCCAGTAAC
AATTCTGAAACATCAGAGGAACCAAAAATTGAGCATGTAATGCAACCCTTGCTTCATCAACCATCAGATA
ACCAGAAAATTTACCAGGATTTATTGGGTCAAGTAAACCACCTATTAAATAGTTCCTCCAAGGAAACTGA
GCAGCCGTCTACCAAAGCAGTAATTATCAGTCATGAATGCACCAGAACCCAAAACGTTTACCATACAAAG
AAAAAAACACATCATTCAAGACTGGTGGACAAAGATTGTGTCCTTAATGCAACTCTTAAGCAACTAAGAA
GCCTTGGAGTAAAAATTGATTCTCCCACTAAAGTGAAGAAAAATGCACATAACGTGGATCACGCCAGTGT
GTTGGCATGCATCAGCCCAGAAGCAGTGATCTCTGGATTAAACTGCATGTCATTTGCTAATGTTGGCATG
AGCGGCTTAAGCCCCAATGGTGTGGATTTGAGCATGGAGGCAAATGCTATAGCTCTGAAATATTTAAATG
AAAATCAGCTGTCACAACTGTCTGTCACTCGATCGAACCAAAATAATTGTGACCCATTCAGCCTTCTCCA
TATTAATACAGACAGAAGCACAGTGGGGCTTAGTTTAATTTCACCAAACAACATGTCATTTGCAACCAAA
AAATATATGAAGAGATATGGACTCCTACAAAGCAGTGACAATAGTGAAGATGAAGAGGAACCTCCCGACA
ATGCAGATAGCAAGAGTGAATATTTATTGAATCAGAACCTTAGGTCCATACCCGAACAGCTTGGTGGTCA
GAAAGAGCCTTCTAAGAATGACCATGAAATAATTAATTGTTCTAACTGTGAATCTGTGGGGACCAACGCA
GATACGCCAGTATTGAGAAATATTACAAATGAAGTTTTGCAGACAAAAGCAAAACAGCAGTTGACTGAAA
AGCCAGCTTTCTTAGTAAAGAACCTTAAACCAAGTCCTGCAGTGAACCTTCGAACCGGGAAAGCAGAGTT
CACTCAACATCCTGAGAAAGAAAATGAAGGGGACATTACAATTTTTCCTGAAAGTTTGCAACCTTCTGAA
ACGCTAAAGCAGATGAATAGCATGAATTCAGTAGGCACCTTCTTAGATGTAAAACGTCTCAGACAGTTAC
CAAAATTATTTTAAGCGGCCGCGGGCCCGTTTAAACCCGCTGATCAGCCTCGACTGTGCCTTCTAGTTGC
CAGCCATCTGTTGTTTGCCCCTCCCCCGTGCCTTCCTTGACCCTGGAAGGTGCCACTCCCACTGTCCTTT
CCTAATAAAATGAGGAAATTGCATCGCATTGTCTGAGTAGGTGTCATTCTATTCTGGGGGGTGGGGTGGG
GCAGGACAGCAAGGGGGAGGATTGGGAAGACAATAGCAGGCATGCTGGGGATGCGGTGGGCTCTATGGCT
TCTGAGGCGGAAAGAACCAGCTGGGGCTCTAGGGGGTATCCCC
[124 nt withheld, positions 6134-6257]
C
[91 nt withheld, positions 6259-6349]
AGGGTGATGGTTCACGTACCTAGAAGTTCCTATTCCGAAGTTCCTATTCTCTAGAAAGTATAGGAACTTC
CTTGGCCAAAAAGCCTGAACTCACCGCGACGTCTGTCGAGAAGTTTCTGATCGAAAAGTTCGACAGCGTC
TCCGACCTGATGCAGCTCTCGGAGGGCGAAGAATCTCGTGCTTTCAGCTTCGATGTAGGAGGGCGTGGAT
ATGTCCTGCGGGTAAATAGCTGCGCCGATGGTTTCTACAAAGATCGTTATGTTTATCGGCACTTTGCATC
GGCCGCGCTCCCGATTCCGGAAGTGCTTGACATTGGGGAATTCAGCGAGAGCCTGACCTATTGCATCTCC
CGCCGTGCACAGGGTGTCACGTTGCAAGACCTGCCTGAAACCGAACTGCCCGCTGTTCTGCAGCCGGTCG
CGGAGGCCATGGATGCGATCGCTGCGGCCGATCTTAGCCAGACGAGCGGGTTCGGCCCATTCGGACCGCA
AGGAATCGGTCAATACACTACATGGCGTGATTTCATATGCGCGATTGCTGATCCCCATGTGTATCACTGG
CAAACTGTGATGGACGACACCGTCAGTGCGTCCGTCGCGCAGGCTCTCGATGAGCTGATGCTTTGGGCCG
AGGACTGCCCCGAAGTCCGGCACCTCGTGCACGCGGATTTCGGCTCCAACAATGTCCTGACGGACAATGG
CCGCATAACAGCGGTCATTGACTGGAGCGAGGCGATGTTCGGGGATTCCCAATACGAGGTCGCCAACATC
TTCTTCTGGAGGCCGTGGTTGGCTTGTATGGAGCAGCAGACGCGCTACTTCGAGCGGAGGCATCCGGAGC
TTGCAGGATCGCCGCGGCTCCGGGCGTATATGCTCCGCATTGGTCTTGACCAACTCTATCAGAGCTTGGT
TGACGGCAATTTCGATGATGCAGCTTGGGCGCAGGGTCGATGCGACGCAATCGTCCGATCCGGAGCCGGG
ACTGTCGGGCGTACACAAATCGCCCGCAGAAGCGCGGCCGTCTGGACCGATGGCTGTGTAGAAGTACTCG
CCGATAGTGGAAACCGACGCCCCAGCACTCGTCCGAGGGCAAAGGAATAGCACGTACTACGAGATTTCGA
TTCCACCGCCGCCTTCTATGAAAGGTTGGGCTTCGGAATCGTTTTCCGGGACGCCGGCTGGATGATCCTC
CAGCGCGGGGATCTCATGCTGGAGTTCTTCGCCCACCCCAACTTGTTTATTGCAGCTTATAATGGTTACA
AATAAAGCAATAGCATCACAAATTTCACAAATAAAGCATTTTTTTCACTGCATTCTAGTTGTGGTTTGTC
CAAACTCATCAATGTATCTTATCATGTCTGTATACCGTCGACCTCTAGCTAGAGCTTGGCGTAATCATGG
TCATAGCTGTTTCCTGTGTGAAATTGTTATCCGCTCACAATTCCACACAACATACGAGCCGGAAGCATAA
AGTGTAAAGCCTGGGGTGCCTAATGAGTGAGCTAACTCACATTAATTGCGTTGCGCTCACTGCCCGCTTT
CCAGTCGGGAAACCTGTCGTGCCAGCTGCATTAATGAATCGGCCAACGCGCGGGGAGAGGCGGTTTGCGT
ATTGGGCGCTCTTCCGCTTCCTCGCTCACTGACTCGCTGCGCTCGGTCGTTCGGCTGCGGCGAGCGGTAT
CAGCTCACTCAAAGGCGGTAATACGGTTATCCACAGAATCAGGGGATAACGCAGGAAAGAACATGTGAGC
AAAAGGCCAGCAAAAGGCCAGGAACCGTAAAAAGGCCGCGTTGCTGGCGTTTTTCCATAGGCTCCGCCCC
CCTGACGAGCATCACAAAAATCGACGCTCAAGTCAGAGGTGGCGAAACCCGACAGGACTATAAAGATACC
AGGCGTTTCCCCCTGGAAGCTCCCTCGTGCGCTCTCCTGTTCCGACCCTGCCGCTTACCGGATACCTGTC
CGCCTTTCTCCCTTCGGGAAGCGTGGCGCTTTCTCATAGCTCACGCTGTAGGTATCTCAGTTCGGTGTAG
GTCGTTCGCTCCAAGCTGGGCTGTGTGCACGAACCCCCCGTTCAGCCCGACCGCTGCGCCTTATCCGGTA
ACTATCGTCTTGAGTCCAACCCGGTAAGACACGACTTATCGCCACTGGCAGCAGCCACTGGTAACAGGAT
TAGCAGAGCGAGGTATGTAGGCGGTGCTACAGAGTTCTTGAAGTGGTGGCCTAACTACGGCTACACTAGA
AGAACAGTATTTGGTATCTGCGCTCTGCTGAAGCCAGTTACCTTCGGAAAAAGAGTTGGTAGCTCTTGAT
CCGGCAAACAAACCACCGCTGGTAGCGGTGGTTTTTTTGTTTGCAAGCAGCAGATTACGCGCAGAAAAAA
AGGATCTCAAGAAGATCCTTTGATCTTTTCTACGGGGTCTGACGCTCAGTGGAACGAAAACTCACGTTAA
GGGATTTTGGTCATGAGATTATCAAAAAGGATCTTCACCTAGATCCTTTTAAATTAAAAATGAAGTTTTA
AATCAATCTAAAGTATATATGAGTAAACTTGGTCTGACAGTTACCAATGCTTAATCAGTGAGGCACCTAT
CTCAGCGATCTGTCTATTTCGTTCATCCATAGTTGCCTGACTCCCCGTCGTGTAGATAACTACGATACGG
GAGGGCTTACCATCTGGCCCCAGTGCTGCAATGATACCGCGAGACCCACGCTCACCGGCTCCAGATTTAT
CAGCAATAAACCAGCCAGCCGGAAGGGCCGAGCGCAGAAGTGGTCCTGCAACTTTATCCGCCTCCATCCA
GTCTATTAATTGTTGCCGGGAAGCTAGAGTAAGTAGTTCGCCAGTTAATAGTTTGCGCAACGTTGTTGCC
ATTGCTACAGGCATCGTGGTGTCACGCTCGTCGTTTGGTATGGCTTCATTCAGCTCCGGTTCCCAACGAT
CAAGGCGAGTTACATGATCCCCCATGTTGTGCAAAAAAGCGGTTAGCTCCTTCGGTCCTCCGATCGTTGT
CAGAAGTAAGTTGGCCGCAGTGTTATCACTCATGGTTATGGCAGCACTGCATAATTCTCTTACTGTCATG
CCATCCGTAAGATGCTTTTCTGTGACTGGTGAGTACTCAACCAAGTCATTCTGAGAATAGTGTATGCGGC
GACCGAGTTGCTCTTGCCCGGCGTCAATACGGGATAATACCGCGCCACATAGCAGAACTTTAAAAGTGCT
CATCATTGGAAAACGTTCTTCGGGGCGAAAACTCTCAAGGATCTTACCGCTGTTGAGATCCAGTTCGATG
TAACCCACTCGTGCACCCAACTGATCTTCAGCATCTTTTACTTTCACCAGCGTTTCTGGGTGAGCAAAAA
CAGGAAGGCAAAATGCCGCAAAAAAGGGAATAAGGGCGACACGGAAATGTTGAATACTCATACTCTTCCT
TTTTCAATATTATTGAAGCATTTATCAGGGTTATTGTCTCATGAGCGGATACATATTTGAATGTATTTAG
AAAAATAAACAAATAGGGGTTCCGCGCACATTTCCCCGAAAAGTGCCACCTGACGTC
Features (pLannotate 1.2.2; 24 found; start..end, strand, type, name):
     28..80      -  misc_feature   bom (fragment): basis of mobility region from pBR322
    235..614     +  enhancer       CMV enhancer: human cytomegalovirus immediate early enhancer
    615..818     +  promoter       CMV promoter: human cytomegalovirus (CMV) immediate early promoter
    820..839     +  promoter       PLtetO-1 promoter (fragment): modified phage lambda PL promoter with tet operator sites (Lutz and Bujard, 1997)
    841..860     +  promoter       PLtetO-1 promoter (fragment): modified phage lambda PL promoter with tet operator sites (Lutz and Bujard, 1997)
    868..901     +  promoter       TRE3GV promoter (fragment): 3rd-generation Tet-responsive promoter that can be activated by binding of Tet-On® 3G, optimized for retroviral and lentiviral vectors
   1187..1900    +  CDS            EGFP: EGFP is a basic (constitutively fluorescent) green fluorescent protein published in 1996, derived from Aequorea victoria. It is reported to be a rapidly-maturing weak dimer with moderate acid sensitivity.
   1946..1965    +  CDS            capTEV™ (fragment): composite tag for in vivo biotinylation, TEV protease cleavage, and 6xHis tagging
   1979..2023    +  CDS            S-Tag: affinity and epitope tag derived from pancreatic ribonuclease A
   2042..5821    +  CDS            STIL: STIL_HUMAN - Also known as SIL. Experimental evidence at protein level: Swiss-Prot protein existence level 1. Immediate-early gene. Plays an important role in embryonic development as well as in cellular growth and proliferation; its long- term silencing affects cell survival and cell cycle distribution as well as decreases CDK1 activity correlated with reduced phosphorylation of CDK1. Plays a role as a positive regulator of the sonic hedgehog pathway, acting downstream of PTCH1 (PubMed:16024801, PubMed:9372240). Plays an important role in the regulation of centriole duplication. Required for
   5864..6088    +  polyA_signal   bGH poly(A) signal: bovine growth hormone polyadenylation signal
   6092..6113    +  promoter       SV40 promoter (fragment): SV40 enhancer and early promoter
   6134..6367    +  rep_origin     f1 ori (fragment) (sequence partly withheld): f1 bacteriophage origin of replication; arrow indicates direction of (+) strand synthesis
   6372..6419    +  protein_bind   FRT: FLP-mediated recombination occurs in the 8-bp core sequence TCTAGAAA (Turan and Bode, 2011). FLP recombinase from the Saccharomyces cerevisiae 2μ plasmid
   6427..7449    +  CDS            HygR: aminoglycoside phosphotransferase from E. coli; aph(4)-Ia; confers resistance to hygromycin
   7459..7584    +  CDS            ble (fragment): BLE_KLEPN - Experimental evidence at protein level: Swiss-Prot protein existence level 1. Binding protein with a strong affinity to the bleomycin family of antibiotics. Binds to CL990; an antimitotic-antibiotic compound. From Klebsiella pneumoniae.
   7579..7700    +  polyA_signal   SV40 poly(A) signal: SV40 polyadenylation signal
   7773..7789    -  protein_bind   lac operator: The lac repressor binds to the lac operator to inhibit transcription in E. coli. This inhibition can be relieved by adding lactose or isopropyl-β-D-thiogalactopyranoside (IPTG). lac repressor encoded by lacI
   7797..7827    -  promoter       lac promoter: promoter for the E. coli lac operon
   7842..7863    -  protein_bind   CAP binding site: CAP binding activates transcription in the presence of cAMP. E. coli catabolite activator protein
   7876..7968    -  CDS            lacI (fragment): lac repressor; lacI; The lac repressor binds to the lac operator to inhibit transcription in E. coli. This inhibition can be relieved by adding lactose or isopropyl-β-D-thiogalactopyranoside (IPTG).
   8151..8739    -  rep_origin     ori: high-copy-number ColE1/pMB1/pBR322/pUC origin of replication
   8910..9770    -  CDS            AmpR: β-lactamase; bla; confers resistance to ampicillin, carbenicillin, and related antibiotics
   9771..9875    -  promoter       AmpR promoter: bla
