[The description below was written by a language model from this plasmid's Addgene catalogue record and pLannotate feature annotations shown in this document.]
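Description:
pcDNA5 FRT/TO MycLAP-STIL ∆CC is a mammalian expression plasmid of about 9.9 kb, built on the pcDNA5 FRT/TO backbone and designed for tetracycline-regulated expression and FLP-mediated single-site integration. It is propagated in E. coli through a high-copy ColE1/pUC-type origin with ampicillin selection (AmpR under its own bla promoter). For mammalian cells it carries an FRT site placed directly upstream of a hygromycin resistance coding sequence followed by an SV40 polyadenylation signal. No intact promoter is annotated in front of HygR. This fits the usual design of this backbone, in which FLP recombination into a genomic FRT landing site supplies the elements needed to express the marker, so that hygromycin resistance reports correct integration.

The expression cassette uses the CMV enhancer and immediate-early promoter followed by short tet operator matches, the hybrid CMV/TetO arrangement that keeps transcription repressed in cells expressing Tet repressor until tetracycline or doxycycline is added. It ends in the bGH polyadenylation signal. The encoded protein is human STIL, a regulator of centriole duplication, lacking its conserved coiled-coil (amino acids 721–747). It is fused at the N terminus to a Myc-LAP tag. The feature table resolves the LAP portion as EGFP, a fragment consistent with a TEV protease site, and an S-tag. The Myc epitope is listed in the catalogue but not annotated separately. This tag allows both fluorescence localisation and affinity purification. The record gives the purpose only as expression of the coiled-coil deletion mutant. The associated study concerns STIL binding to Plk4 and activation of the kinase during centriole assembly, so the construct presumably serves to test the contribution of the coiled-coil to that process.
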