Addgene plasmid #80268: pcDNA5 FRT/TO MycLAP-STIL ∆CC
Purpose: mammalian expression plasmid for MycLAP-STIL coiled-coil deletion
Depositing lab: Andrew Holland. Depositing organization: Johns Hopkins University and School of Medicine. Publication: Binding of STIL to Plk4 activates kinase activity to promote centriole assembly. Moyer TC, Clutario KM, Lambrus BG, Daggubati V, Holland AJ. J Cell Biol. 2015 Jun 22;209(6):863-78. doi: 10.1083/jcb.201502088. PubMed 26101219.
Backbone
  Vector backbone: pcDNA5 FRT/TO
  Backbone size w/o insert (bp): 6126
  Total vector size (bp): 9894
  Vector type: Mammalian Expression
  Selectable markers: Hygromycin
Growth in bacteria
  Bacterial resistance: Ampicillin, 100 μg/mL
  Growth temperature: 37°C
  Growth strain: DH5alpha
  Copy number: High Copy
Gene/Insert
  Gene/Insert name: STIL
  Species: H. sapiens (human)
  Insert size (bp): 3861
  Mutation: missing conserved coiled-coil (amino acids 721-747)
  Entrez Gene: STIL (a.k.a. MCPH7, SIL)
  Promoter: CMV
  Tag / fusion protein: Myc-GFP (N terminal on backbone)
  Cloning method: Unknown
  Sequencing primers: 5′ CMV-F; 3′ BGH-rev
Terms and licenses: Academic/Nonprofit Terms; Industry Terms: Not Available to Industry
How to cite: pcDNA5 FRT/TO MycLAP-STIL ∆CC was a gift from Andrew Holland (Addgene plasmid # 80268 ; http://n2t.net/addgene:80268 ; RRID:Addgene_80268)
