>Addgene plasmid #80268 | pcDNA5 FRT/TO MycLAP-STIL ∆CC | addgene partial sequence | sequence record 153840 | LNCX 5'-AGCTCGTTTAGTGAACCGTCAGATC-3'
TTTTGACCTCCATAGAAGACACCGGGACCGATCCAGCCTCCGGACTCTAGCGTTTAAACTTAAGCTTGGT
ACCCCGGGGAATTCGGCAGATCCCGAGGTCCGACAGCGCCCGGCCCAGATCCCCACGCCTGCCAGGAGCA
AGCCGAGAGCCAGCCGGCCGGCGCACTCCGACTCCGAGCAGTCTCTGTCCTTCGACCCGAGCCCCGCGCC
CTTTCCGGGACCCCTGCCCCGCGGATGGAGCAGAAGCTCATCTCAGAAGAAGACCTCGACGTGAGCAAGG
GCGAGGAGCTGTTCACCGGGGTGGTGCCCATCCTGGTCGAGCTGGACGGCGACGTAAACGGCCACAAGTT
CAGCGTGTCCGGCGAGGGCGAGGGCGATGCCACCTACGGCAAGCTGACCCTGAAGTTCATCTGCACCACC
GGCAAGCTGCCCGTGCCCTGGCCCACCCTCGTGACCACCCTGACCTACGGCGTGCAGTGCTTCAGCCGCT
ACCCCGACCACATGAAGCAGCACGACTTCTTCAAGTCCGCCATGCCCGAAGGCTACGTCCAGGAGCGCAC
CATCTTCTTCAAGGACGACGGCAACTACAAGACCCGCGCCGAGGTGAAGTTCGAGGGCGACACCCTGGTG
AACCGCATCGAGCTGAAGGGCATCGACTTCAAGGAGGACGGCAACATCCTGGGGCACAAGCTGGAGTACA
ACTACAACAGCCACAACGTCTATATCATGGCCGACAAGCAGAAGAACGGCATCAAGGTGAACTTCAAGAT
CCGCCACAACATCGAGGACGGCAGCGTGCAGCTCGCCGACCACTACCAGCAGAACACCCCCATCGGCGAC
GGCCCCGTGCTGCTGCCCGACAACCACTACCTGAGCACCCAGTCCGCCCTGAGCAAAGACCCCAACGAGA
AGCGCGATCACATGGTCCTGCTGGAGTTCGTGACCGCCGCCGG
