>Addgene plasmid #80268 | pcDNA5 FRT/TO MycLAP-STIL ∆CC | addgene partial sequence | sequence record 153841 | BGH-rev 5'-TAGAAGGCACAGTCGAGG-3'
AAATAATTCTGAGACGTTTTACATCTAAGAAGGTGCCTACTGAATTCATGCTATTCATCTGCTTTAGCGT
TTCAGAAGGTTGCAAACTTTCAGGAAAAATTGTAATGTCCCCTTCATTTTCTTTCTCAGGATGTTGAGTG
AACTCTGCTTTCCCGGTTCGAAGGTTCACTGCAGGACTTGGTTTAAGGTTCTTTACTAAGAAAGCTGGCT
TTTCAGTCAACTGCTGTTTTGCTTTTGTCTGCAAAACTTCATTTGTAATATTTCTCAATACTGGCGTATC
TGCGTTGGTCCCCACAGATTCACAGTTAGAACAATTAATTATTTCATGGTCATTCTTAGAAGGCTCTTTC
TGACCACCAAGCTGTTCGGGTATGGACCTAAGGTTCTGATTCAATAAATATTCACTCTTGCTATCTGCAT
TGTCGGGAGGTTCCTCTTCATCTTCACTATTGTCACTGCTTTGTAGGAGTCCATATCTCTTCATATATTT
TTTGGTTGCAAATGACATGTTGTTTGGTGAAATTAAACTAAGCCCCACTGTGCTTCTGTCTGTATTAATA
TGGAGAAGGCTGAATGGGTCACAATTATTTTGGTTCGATCGAGTGACAGACAGTTGTGACAGCTGATTTT
CATTTAAATATTTCAGAGCTATAGCATTTGCCTCCATGCTCAAATCCACACCATTGGGGCTTAAGCCGCT
CATGCCAACATTAGCAAATGACATGCAGTTTAATCCAGAGATCACTGCTTCTGGGCTGATGCATGCCAAC
ACACTGGCGTGATCCACGTTATGTGCATTTTTCTTCACTTTAGTGG
