>Addgene plasmid #80268 | pcDNA5 FRT/TO MycLAP-STIL ∆CC | addgene partial sequence | sequence record 155835 | hSTIL-F 5'-GATGTCCAGTCTGAAGCCCT-3'
CTGTTCTTCAAGTAGTCCTATAGCCTTGAGACCTCAGGGAGATATGGGCAGTTGTTCTCCCCACAGCAAT
ATTGAACCATCGCCTGTGGCAAGACCGCCTTCACATATGGACTTATGTAACCCACAGCCTTGCACAGTGT
GCATGCACACACCCAAGACTGAGTCAGATAATGGAATGATGGGACTATCTCCATCTCTGATGCCCTGTTC
CCCTAAGACAACTGCTGTTGAAGACACAGTGCAAGCTGGAAGACAAATGGAGTTGGTTTCTGTGGAAGCA
CAGTCTTCCCCTGGCTTGCACATGAGAAAAGGTGTAAGCATTGCTGTGAGCACAGGTGCTAGCTTGTTTT
GGAATGCAGCAGGTGAGGATCAAGAGCCTGACTCTCAAATGAAGCAAGATGATACCAAAATTTCCAGTGA
GGACATGAATTTTTCTGTCGATATTAATAATGAAGTCACAAGTCTTCCAGGTAGTGCATCTTCATTAAAA
GCAGTTGATATTCCCAGTTTTGAAGAGAGCAACATTGCTGTGGAAGAAGAATTTAACCAGCCACTTTCTG
TATCCAACTCTTCTCTAGTTGTGAGAAAAGAACCTGATGTACCTGTGTTCTTTCCAAGTGGCCAGCTGGC
AGAAAGTGTAAGCATGTGTTTACAGACTGGACCAACAGGGGGTGCCAGTAACAATTCTG
